>Addgene plasmid #39127 | pBEN1-SGC | addgene partial sequence | sequence record 52725 | T7-term
TTGTTAGCAGCCGGATCTCAGTGGTGGTGGTGGTGGTGCTCGAGTGCGGCCGCAAGCTTGTCGACGGAGC
TCGAATTCGGATCCGTATCCACCTTTACTGGAGACCGTCAATGCCAATAGGATATCGGCATTTTCTTTTG
CGTTTTTATTTGTTAACTGTTAATTGTCCTTGTTCAAGGATGCTGTCTTTGACAACAGATGTTTTCTTGC
CTTTGATGTTCAGCAGGAAGCTAGGCGCAAACGTTGATTGTTTGTCTGCGTAGAATCCTCTGTTTGTCAT
ATAGCTTGTAATCACGACATTGTTTCCTTTCGCTTGAGGTACAGCGAAGTGCTGATGAATCCCCTAATGA
TTTTTATCAAAATCATTAAGTTAAGGTAGATACACATCTTGTCATATGATCAAATGGTTTCGCCAAAAAT
CAATAATCAGACAACAAAATGTGCGAACTCGATATTTTACACGACTCTCTTTACCAATTCTGCCCCGAAT
TACACTTAAAACGACTCAACAGCTTAACGTTGGCTTGCCACGCCTTACTTGACTGTAAAACTCTCACTCT
TACCGAACTTGGCCGTAACCTGCCAACCAAAGCGAGAACAAAACATAACATCAAACGAATCGACCGATTG
TTAGGTAATCGTCACCTCCACAAAGAGCGACTCGCTGTATACC
