>Addgene plasmid #39127 | pBEN1-SGC | addgene partial sequence | sequence record 52726 | T7 5'-TAATACGACTCACTATAGGG-3'
GAAATATTTTGTTTACTTTAAGAAGGAGATATACATATGGACCCCGAAGAGGCGAGTGTTACTTCAACAG
AAGAAACCTTAACGCCAGCACAGGAGGCCGCACGCACCCGCGCTGCTAACAAAGCCCGAAAGGAAGCTGA
GTTGGCTGCTGCCACCGCTGAACAAACTAGTGACGAGAAGACCACCGGCTGGCGGGGCGGCCACGTGGTG
GAGGGCCTGGCCGGCGAGCTGGAGCAGCTGCGGGCCAGGCTGGAGCACCACCCTCAGGGCCAGCGGGAGC
CCTCCGGCGGCTGCAAGCTGGGCCTGGGTACCGAGAACCTGTACTTCCAATCCATGGAGACCGACGTCCA
CATATACCTGCCGTTCACTATTATTTAGTGAAATGAGATATTATGATATTTTCTGAATTGTGATTAAAAA
GGCAACTTTATGCCCATGCAACAGAAACTATAAAAAATACAGAGAATGAAAAGAAACAGATAGATTTTTT
AGTTCTTTAGGCCCGTAGTCTGCAAATCCTTTTATGATTTTCTATCAAACAAAAGAGGAAAATAGACCAG
TTGCAATCCAAACGAGAGTCTAATAGAATGAGGTCGAAAAGTAAATCGCGCGGGTTTGTTACTGATAAAG
CAGGCAAGACCTAAAATGTGTAAAGGGCAAAGTGTATACTTTGGCGTCACCCCTTACATATTTTAGGTCT
TTTTTTATTGTGCGTAACTAACTTGCCATCTTCAAACAGGAGGGCTGGAAGAAGCAGACCGCTAACACAG
TACATAAAAAAGGAGACATGAACGATGAACATCAAAAAGTTTGCAAAACAAGCAACAGTATTAACCTTTT
ACTACCGCACTGCTGG
