[The description below was written by a language model from this plasmid's Addgene catalogue record.]
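Description:
pBEN1-SGC is an empty bacterial expression backbone produced by the SGC, intended as a recipient vector for cloning open reading frames for recombinant protein production in E. coli. It carries no insert as deposited. The plasmid is selected with kanamycin and is recorded as low copy. The record does not name the origin of replication or list any other backbone features, and no feature table is available to confirm the element layout.

The defining feature of the backbone is its N-terminal fusion partner: a Strep tag together with SET1, both encoded on the vector so that a gene cloned in frame downstream is expressed as a tagged fusion. The Strep tag is a short peptide that binds engineered streptavidin resins and is commonly used for gentle affinity purification and detection. SET1 is presumably one of the short solubility-enhancement tags, meant to improve the soluble yield of difficult target proteins, although the record does not explain it. Whether a protease cleavage site lies between the tags and the cloning site is not stated. The promoter is not explicitly given either, but the listed sequencing primers, T7 forward and T7 terminator reverse, suggest that the expression cassette is flanked by a T7 promoter and T7 terminator, which would imply use in hosts supplying T7 RNA polymerase. The cloning method is recorded as unknown. Overall, the vector is suited to screening Strep/SET1-tagged constructs for expression, solubility and purification in bacteria.
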