Addgene plasmid #39127: pBEN1-SGC
Purpose: (Empty Backbone) SGC Empty backbone for bacterial expression
Depositing lab: Nicola Burgess-Brown. Depositing organization: University of Oxford.
Backbone
  Vector backbone: pBEN1-SGC
  Backbone manufacturer: SGC
  Vector type: Bacterial Expression
Growth in bacteria
  Bacterial resistance: Kanamycin, 50 μg/mL
  Growth temperature: 37°C
  Growth strain: Mach1
  Copy number: Low Copy
Gene/Insert
  Gene/Insert name: none
  Tag / fusion protein: Strep tag and SET1 (N terminal on backbone)
  Cloning method: Unknown
  Sequencing primers: 5′ T7; 3′ T7-term
Terms and licenses: Academic/Nonprofit Terms; Industry Terms: Not Available to Industry
How to cite: pBEN1-SGC was a gift from Nicola Burgess-Brown (Addgene plasmid # 39127 ; http://n2t.net/addgene:39127 ; RRID:Addgene_39127)
